>Addgene plasmid #230226 | AiP12680 - pAAV-AiE0564h-minBG-SYFP2-WPRE3-BGHpA (Alias: CN2680) | addgene full sequence | sequence record 470495 | Addgene NGS Result
TACCAGGCGTTTCCCCCTGGAAGCTCCCTCGTGCGCTCTCCTGTTCCGACCCTGCCGCTTACCGGATACC
TGTCCGCCTTTCTCCCTTCGGGAAGCGTGGCGCTTTCTCATAGCTCACGCTGTAGGTATCTCAGTTCGGT
GTAGGTCGTTCGCTCCAAGCTGGGCTGTGTGCACGAACCCCCCGTTCAGCCCGACCGCTGCGCCTTATCC
GGTAACTATCGTCTTGAGTCCAACCCGGTAAGACACGACTTATCGCCACTGGCAGCAGCCACTGGTAACA
GGATTAGCAGAGCGAGGTATGTAGGCGGTGCTACAGAGTTCTTGAAGTGGTGGCCTAACTACGGCTACAC
TAGAAGAACAGTATTTGGTATCTGCGCTCTGCTGAAGCCAGTTACCTTCGGAAAAAGAGTTGGTAGCTCT
TGATCCGGCAAACAAACCACCGCTGGTAGCGGTGGTTTTTTTGTTTGCAAGCAGCAGATTACGCGCAGAA
AAAAAGGATCTCAAGAAGATCCTTTGATCTTTTCTACGGGGTCTGACGCTCAGTGGAACGAAAACTCACG
TTAAGGGATTTTGGTCATGAGATTATCAAAAAGGATCTTCACCTAGATCCTTTTAAATTAAAAATGAAGT
TTTAAATCAATCTAAAGTATATATGAGTAAACTTGGTCTGACAGTTACCAATGCTTAATCAGTGAGGCAC
CTATCTCAGCGATCTGTCTATTTCGTTCATCCATAGTTGCCTGACTCCCCGTCGTGTAGATAACTACGAT
ACGGGAGGGCTTACCATCTGGCCCCAGTGCTGCAATGATACCGCGAGACCCACGCTCACCGGCTCCAGAT
TTATCAGCAATAAACCAGCCAGCCGGAAGGGCCGAGCGCAGAAGTGGTCCTGCAACTTTATCCGCCTCCA
TCCAGTCTATTAATTGTTGCCGGGAAGCTAGAGTAAGTAGTTCGCCAGTTAATAGTTTGCGCAACGTTGT
TGCCATTGCTACAGGCATCGTGGTGTCACGCTCGTCGTTTGGTATGGCTTCATTCAGCTCCGGTTCCCAA
CGATCAAGGCGAGTTACATGATCCCCCATGTTGTGCAAAAAAGCGGTTAGCTCCTTCGGTCCTCCGATCG
TTGTCAGAAGTAAGTTGGCCGCAGTGTTATCACTCATGGTTATGGCAGCACTGCATAATTCTCTTACTGT
CATGCCATCCGTAAGATGCTTTTCTGTGACTGGTGAGTACTCAACCAAGTCATTCTGAGAATAGTGTATG
CGGCGACCGAGTTGCTCTTGCCCGGCGTCAATACGGGATAATACCGCGCCACATAGCAGAACTTTAAAAG
TGCTCATCATTGGAAAACGTTCTTCGGGGCGAAAACTCTCAAGGATCTTACCGCTGTTGAGATCCAGTTC
GATGTAACCCACTCGTGCACCCAACTGATCTTCAGCATCTTTTACTTTCACCAGCGTTTCTGGGTGAGCA
AAAACAGGAAGGCAAAATGCCGCAAAAAAGGGAATAAGGGCGACACGGAAATGTTGAATACTCATACTCT
TCCTTTTTCAATATTATTGAAGCATTTATCAGGGTTATTGTCTCATGAGCGGATACATATTTGAATGTAT
TTAGAAAAATAAACAAATAGGGGTTCCGCGCACATTTCCCCGAAAAGTGCCACCTGACGTCTAAGAAACC
ATTATTATCATGACATTAACCTATAAAAATAGGCGTATCACGAGGCCCTTTCGTCTCGCGCGTTTCGGTG
ATGACGGTGAAAACCTCTGACACATGCAGCTCCCGGAGACGGTCACAGCTTGTCTGTAAGCGGATGCCGG
GAGCAGACAAGCCCGTCAGGGCGCGTCAGCGGGTGTTGGCGGGTGTCGGGGCTGGCTTAACTATGCGGCA
TCAGAGCAGATTGTACTGAGAGTGCACCATAAAATTGTAAACGTTAATATTTTGTTAAAATTCGCGTTAA
ATTTTTGTTAAATCAGCTCATTTTTTAACCAATAGACCGAAATCGGCAAAATCCCTTATAAATCAAAAGA
ATAGCCCGAGATAGAGT
[37 nt withheld, positions 2048-2084]
AAAGAACGTGGACTCCAACGTCAAAGG
[141 nt withheld, positions 2112-2252]
G
[46 nt withheld, positions 2254-2299]
A
[95 nt withheld, positions 2301-2395]
TATGCGGTGTGAAATACCGCACAGATGCGTAAGGAGAAAATACCGCATCAGGCGCCCCTGCAGGCAGCTG
CGCGCTCGCTCGCTCACTGAGGCCGCCCGGGCAAAGCCCGGGCGTCGGGCGACCTTTGGTCGCCCGGCCT
CAGTGAGCGAGCGAGCGCGCAGAGAGGGAGTGGCCAACTCCATCACTAGGGGTTCCTGCGGCCGCTCGGT
CCGCACGTGAGATCTCATGCCTGCTATTGTCTTCCCAATCCTCCCCCTTGCTGTCCTGCCCCACCCCACC
CCCCAGAATAGAATGACACCTACTCAGACAATGCGATGCAATTTCCTCATTTTATTAGGAAAGGACAGTG
GGAGTGGCACCTTCCAGGGTCAAGGAAGGCACGGGGGAGGGGCAAACAACAGATGGCTGGCAACTAGAAG
GCACAGTCGAAGATCTCTCGAGCCACGGAATTGTCAGTGCCCAACAGCCGAGCCCCTGTCCAGCAGCGGG
CAAGGCAGGCGGCGATGAGTTCCGCCGTGGCAAGAACTAACCAGGATTTATACAAGGAGGAGAAAATGAA
AGCCATACGGGAAGCAATAGCATGATACAAAGGCATTAAAGCAGCGTATCCACATAGCGTAAAAGGAGCA
ACATAGTTAAGAATACCAGTCAATCTTTCACAAATTTTGTAATCCAGAGGTTGATTATGATATCGAATTC
GCGGCCGCGGCGCGCCGTCGACTTACTTGTACAGCTCGTCCATGCCGAGAGTGATCCCGGCGGCGGTCAC
GAACTCCAGCAGGACCATGTGATCGCGCTTCTCGTTGGGGTCTTTGCTCAGCTTGGACTGGTAGCTCAGG
TAGTGGTTGTCGGGCAGCAGCACGGGGCCGTCGCCGATGGGGGTGTTCTGCTGGTAGTGGTCGGCGAGCT
GCACGCCGCCGTCCTCGATGTTGTGGCGGATCTTGAAGTTGGCCTTGATGCCGTTCTTCTGCTTGTCGGC
GGTGATATAGACGTTGTGGCTGTTGTAGTTGTACTCCAGCTTGTGCCCCAGGATGTTGCCGTCCTCCTTG
AAGTCGATGCCCTTCAGCTCGATGCGGTTCACCAGGGTGTCGCCCTCGAACTTCACCTCGGCGCGGGTCT
TGTAGTTGCCGTCGTCCTTGAAGAAGATGGTGCGCTCCTGGACGTAGCCTTCGGGCATGGCGGACTTGAA
GAAGTCGTGCTGCTTCATGTGGTCGGGGTAGCGGGCGAAGCACTGCACGCCGTAGCCCAGGGTGGTCACG
AGGGTGGGCCAGGGCACGGGCAGCTTGCCGGTGGTGCAGATCAGCTTCAGGGTCAGCTTGCCGTAGGTGG
CATCGCCCTCGCCCTCGCCGGACACGCTGAACTTGTGGCCGTTTACGTCGCCGTCCAGCTCGACCAGGAT
GGGCACCACCCCGGTGAACAGCTCCTCGCCCTTGCTCACCATGGTGGCGACCGGTAGCGCTAGCTTCGAA
AGATCTGGATCCCAGAAGCAAATGTAAGCAATAGATGGCTCTGCCCTGACTTTTATGCCCAGCCCGAGCT
CAAAAAGGCCCTCCAATCCATGCATGCCTCTGCGGGGGCTGTGCACCCAGTGAGGTGAGGGGTCATGCCT
CAGCTGTTCCCTGTCTTCCTCTGGGGTGCGGCGACCACAACCAGGGCTTAGATGTTGTCTGGGCCAGTGT
GGCTGGAGATGTAACTGGTGACAAGCGTCGGGGAGCCCAGAGGCTAGGGCTGGTCTGGGGCAGGCGCCAG
GGCTATTTCTGGGTGGAAGGAGAAGGGGGACCCAGCTGGGCTAATGACTGGGTGACCTGGAACTTCCGCC
TTCTCTCTGTTATGTTCCCATCTATATAAACTTGTCAGCATGGACCCTAGGTAGCAACGTTCTCCAGGCA
CAGTGGGGGAAGAGCGCAAGGCGTCTGACTCACCTCCCAGAAGACTTGGGTTCAAATCCCAGCCTTCAAA
CGCGTGCGGCCGCAGGAACCCCTAGTGATGGAGTTGGCCACTCCCTCTCTGCGCGCTCGCTCGCTCACTG
AGGCCGGGCGACCAAAGGTCGCCCGACGCCCGGGCGGCCTCAGTGAGCGAGCGAGCGCGCAGCTGCCTGC
AGGACATGTGAGCAAAAGGCCAGCAAAAGGCCAGGAACCGTAAAAAGGCCGCGTTGCTGGCGTTTTTCCA
TAGGCTCCGCCCCCCTGACGAGCATCACAAAAATCGACGCTCAAGTCAGAGGTGGCGAAACCCGACAGGA
CTATAAAGA
Features (pLannotate 1.2.2; 14 found; start..end, strand, type, name):
    675..1535    -  CDS            AmpR: β-lactamase; bla; confers resistance to ampicillin, carbenicillin, and related antibiotics
   1536..1640    -  promoter       AmpR promoter: bla
   1735..1770    +  CDS            rop (fragment): Rop protein, which maintains plasmids at low copy number; rop
   1872..1921    +  misc_feature   bom (fragment): basis of mobility region from pBR322
   1922..2377    -  rep_origin     f1 ori (sequence partly withheld): f1 bacteriophage origin of replication; arrow indicates direction of (+) strand synthesis
   2396..2447    +  misc_feature   bom (fragment): basis of mobility region from pBR322
   2452..2592    -  repeat_region  AAV2 ITR: inverted terminal repeat of adeno-associated virus serotype 2 inverted
   2710..2821    -  polyA_signal   bGH poly(A) signal: bovine growth hormone polyadenylation signal
   2838..2918    -  misc_feature   WPRE (fragment): woodchuck hepatitis virus posttranscriptional regulatory element
   2924..3081    -  misc_feature   WPRE (fragment): woodchuck hepatitis virus posttranscriptional regulatory element
   3121..3837    -  CDS            SYFP2: SYFP2 is a basic (constitutively fluorescent) yellow fluorescent protein published in 2006, derived from Aequorea victoria. It is reported to be a very rapidly-maturing monomer with moderate acid sensitivity.
   4404..4431    -  repeat_region  AAV2 ITR (fragment): inverted terminal repeat of adeno-associated virus serotype 2 inverted
   4460..4487    -  repeat_region  AAV2 ITR (fragment): inverted terminal repeat of adeno-associated virus serotype 2 inverted
   4560..504     -  rep_origin     ori (across the origin): high-copy-number ColE1/pMB1/pBR322/pUC origin of replication
