[The description below was written by a language model from this plasmid's Addgene catalogue record and pLannotate feature annotations shown in this document.]
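Description:
AiP12680 - pAAV-AiE0564h-minBG-SYFP2-WPRE3-BGHpA (alias CN2680) is an AAV transfer plasmid built on a pAAV2 backbone, 4,644 nt in the full sequenced record. It is maintained in bacteria through a high-copy ColE1/pUC-type origin and selected with ampicillin via the β-lactamase gene and its native promoter. An f1 phage origin and short remnants of pBR322 rop and bom sequences are also present in the backbone. The recommended host is a recombination-deficient strain, a common choice for preserving the repeat-rich AAV2 inverted terminal repeats. One ITR is annotated in full, while the other is detected only as two short fragments. This may reflect how the annotation tool or sequencing handles these structured repeats, but the record does not resolve it.

Between the ITRs lies a compact reporter cassette. According to the name and catalogue fields, the AiE0564h enhancer sits upstream of a minimal beta-globin promoter (minBG), which has little activity on its own and so relies on the enhancer to set the level and cell-type specificity of expression. Neither element is annotated in the feature table, but an unannotated stretch between the SYFP2 coding sequence and the fragmentary ITR is where they would be expected. The cassette expresses SYFP2, a rapidly maturing monomeric yellow fluorescent protein. It is followed by WPRE3, a shortened woodchuck hepatitis virus posttranscriptional element (annotated as two WPRE fragments) that boosts transcript stability and expression, and by the bovine growth hormone polyadenylation signal.

The plasmid is intended for packaging into recombinant AAV to label specific populations of brain cells by enhancer-driven fluorescence. It belongs to a collection of enhancer AAVs for genetic access to cortical cell types. The record does not state which population AiE0564h targets.
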