Addgene plasmid #230226: AiP12680 - pAAV-AiE0564h-minBG-SYFP2-WPRE3-BGHpA (Alias: CN2680)
Purpose: AiE0564h is an enhancer sequence, designed to drive AAV-mediated transgene expression in specific populations of brain cells
Depositing lab: Allen Institute for Brain Science & Boaz Levi. Depositing organization: Allen Institute. Publication: A suite of enhancer AAVs and transgenic mouse lines for genetic access to cortical cell types. Ben-Simon Y, Hooper M, Narayan S, Daigle TL, Dwivedi D, Way SW, Oster A, Stafford DA, Mich JK, Taormina MJ, Martinez RA, Opitz-Araya X, Roth JR, Alexander JR, Allen S, Amster A, Arbuckle J, Ayala A, Baker PM, Bakken TE, Barcelli T, Barta S, Bendrick J, Bertagnolli D, Bielstein C, Bishwakarma P, Bowlus J, Boyer G, Brouner K, Casian B, Casper T, Chakka AB, Chakrabarty R, Chance RK, Chavan S, Clark M, Colbert K, Collman F, Daniel S, Departee M, DiValentin P, Donadio N, Dotson N, Egdorf T, Fliss T, Gabitto M, Garcia J, Gary A, Gasperini M, Gloe J, Goldy J, Gore BB, Graybuck L, Greisman N, Haeseleer F, Halterman C, Haradon Z, Hastings SD, Helback O, Ho W, Hockemeyer D, Huang C, Huff S, Hunker A, Johansen N, Jones D, Juneau Z, Kalmbach B, Kannan M, Khem S, Kussick E, Kutsal R, Larsen R, Lee C, Lee AY, Leibly M, Lenz GH, Li S, Liang E, Lusk N, Madigan Z, Malloy J, Malone J, McCue R, Melchor J, Mollenkopf T, Moosman S, Morin E, Newman D, Ng L, Ngo K, Omstead V, Otto S, Oyama A, Pena N, Pham T, Phillips E, Pom CA, Potekhina L, Ransford S, Ray PL, Rette D, Reynoldson C, Rimorin C, Rocha D, Ruiz A, Sanchez REA, Sawyer L, Sedeno-Cortes A, Sevigny JP, Shapovalova N, Shepard N, Shulga L, Sigler AR, Siverts L, Soliman S, Somasundaram S, Staats B, Stewart K, Szelenyi E, Tieu M, Trader C, Tran A, van Velthoven CTJ, Walker M, Wang Y, Weed N, Wirthlin M, Wood T, Wynalda B, Yao Z, Zhou T, Ariza J, Dee N, Reding M, Ronellenfitch K, Mufti S, Sunkin SM, Smith KA, Esposito L, Waters J, Thyagarajan B, Yao S, Lein ES, Zeng H, Levi BP, Ngai J, Ting JT, Tasic B. Cell. 2025 May 16:S0092-8674(25)00513-6. doi: 10.1016/j.cell.2025.05.002. PubMed 40403729.
Backbone
  Vector backbone: pAAV2
  Vector type: AAV
Growth in bacteria
  Bacterial resistance: Ampicillin, 100 μg/mL
  Growth temperature: 37°C
  Growth strain: NEB Stable
  Copy number: High Copy
Gene/Insert
  Gene/Insert name: SYFP2
  Species: Synthetic
  Promoter: minBG
  Cloning method: Gibson Cloning
Terms and licenses: Academic/Nonprofit Terms; Industry Terms: Not Available to Industry
How to cite: AiP12680 - pAAV-AiE0564h-minBG-SYFP2-WPRE3-BGHpA (Alias: CN2680) was a gift from Allen Institute for Brain Science & Boaz Levi (Addgene plasmid # 230226 ; http://n2t.net/addgene:230226 ; RRID:Addgene_230226)
